>Addgene plasmid #185717 | pAAV-hSyn-GFP-IRES-hSNCA (A11P/V70P) | addgene full sequence | sequence record 365691 | Addgene NGS Result
GGGGCGGAGCCTATGGAAAAACGCCAGCAACGCGGCCTTTTTACGGTTCCTGGCCTTTTGCTGGCCTTTT
GCTCACATGTCCTGCAGGCAGCTGCGCGCTCGCTCGCTCACTGAGGCCGCCCGGGCGTCGGGCGACCTTT
GGTCGCCCGGCCTCAGTGAGCGAGCGAGCGCGCAGAGAGGGAGTGGCCAACTCCATCACTAGGGGTTCCT
GCGGCCGCACGCGTTAACTGCAGAGGGCCCTGCGTATGAGTGCAAGTGGGTTTTAGGACCAGGATGAGGC
GGGGTGGGGGTGCCTACCTGACGACCGACCCCGACCCACTGGACAAGCACCCAACCCCCATTCCCCAAAT
TGCGCATCCCCTATCAGAGAGGGGGAGGGGAAACAGGATGCGGCGAGGCGCGTGCGCACTGCCAGCTTCA
GCACCGCGGACAGTGCCTTCGCCCCCGCCTGGCGGCGCGCGCCACCGCCGCCTCAGCACTGAAGGCGCGC
TGACGTCACTCGCCGGTCCCCCGCAAACTCCCCTTCCCGGCCACCTTGGTCGCGTCCGCGCCGCCGCCGG
CCCAGCCGGACCGCACCACGCGAGGCGCGAGATAGGGGGGCACGGGCGCGACCATCTGCGCTGCGGCGCC
GGCGACTCAGCGCTGCCTCAGTCTGCGGTGGGCAGCGGAGGAGTCGTGTCGTGCCTGAGAGCGCGTCCGG
AGCTATTAGCAATATGAAACCTCTTAGGCGCGCCACCGGTCGCCACCATGGTGAGCAAGGGCGAGGAGCT
GTTCACCGGGGTGGTGCCCATCCTGGTCGAGCTGGACGGCGACGTAAACGGCCACAAGTTCAGCGTGTCC
GGCGAGGGCGAGGGCGATGCCACCTACGGCAAGCTGACCCTGAAGTTCATCTGCACCACCGGCAAGCTGC
CCGTGCCCTGGCCCACCCTCGTGACCACCCTGACCTACGGCGTGCAGTGCTTCAGCCGCTACCCCGACCA
CATGAAGCAGCACGACTTCTTCAAGTCCGCCATGCCCGAAGGCTACGTCCAGGAGCGCACCATCTTCTTC
AAGGACGACGGCAACTACAAGACCCGCGCCGAGGTGAAGTTCGAGGGCGACACCCTGGTGAACCGCATCG
AGCTGAAGGGCATCGACTTCAAGGAGGACGGCAACATCCTGGGGCACAAGCTGGAGTACAACTACAACAG
CCACAACGTCTATATCATGGCCGACAAGCAGAAGAACGGCATCAAGGTGAACTTCAAGATCCGCCACAAC
ATCGAGGACGGCAGCGTGCAGCTCGCCGACCACTACCAGCAGAACACCCCCATCGGCGACGGCCCCGTGC
TGCTGCCCGACAACCACTACCTGAGCACCCAGTCCGCCCTGAGCAAAGACCCCAACGAGAAGCGCGATCA
CATGGTCCTGCTGGAGTTCGTGACCGCCGCCGGGATCACTCTCGGCATGGACGAGCTGTACAAGTAAAGC
CAGTGTGGTGGTACGTAGGAATTCTCCCTCCCCCCTAACGTTACTGGCCGAAGCCGCTTGGAATAAGGCC
GGTGTGCGTTTGTCTATATGTTATTTTCCACCATATTGCCGTCTTTTGGCAATGTGAGGGCCCGGAAACC
TGGCCCTGTCTTCTTGACGAGCATTCCTAGGGGTCTTTCCCCTCTCGCCAAAGGAATGCAAGGTCTGTTG
AATGTCGTGAAGGAAGCAGTTCCTCTGGAAGCTTCTTGAAGACAAACAACGTCTGTAGCGACCCTTTGCA
GGCAGCGGAACCCCCCACCTGGCGACAGGTGCCTCTGCGGCCAAAAGCCACGTGTATAAGATACACCTGC
AAAGGCGGCACAACCCCAGTGCCACGTTGTGAGTTGGATAGTTGTGGAAAGAGTCAAATGGCTCTCCTCA
AGCGTATTCAACAAGGGGCTGAAGGATGCCCAGAAGGTACCCCATTGTATGGGATCTGATCTGGGGCCTC
GGTGCACATGCTTTACATGTGTTTAGTCGAGGTTAAAAAAACGTCTAGGCCCCCCGAACCACGGGGACGT
GGTTTTCCTTTGAAAAACACGATGATAATGGTACCGCGGGCCCGGGATCCTCTAGAGTCGACGCCACCAT
GGATGTATTCATGAAAGGACTTTCAAAGCCCAAGGAGGGAGTGGTGGCTGCTGCTGAGAAAACCAAACAG
GGTGTGGCAGAAGCAGCAGGAAAGACAAAAGAGGGTGTTCTCTATGTAGGCTCCAAAACCAAGGAGGGAG
TGGTGCATGGTGTGGCAACAGTGGCTGAGAAGACCAAAGAGCAAGTGACAAATGTTGGAGGAGCACCGGT
GACGGGTGTGACAGCAGTAGCCCAGAAGACAGTGGAGGGAGCAGGGAGCATTGCAGCAGCCACTGGCTTT
GTCAAAAAGGACCAGTTGGGCAAGAATGAAGAAGGAGCCCCACAGGAAGGAATTCTGGAAGATATGCCTG
TGGATCCTGACAATGAGGCTTATGAAATGCCTTCTGAGGAAGGGTATCAAGACTACGAACCTGAAGCCTA
AGCTAGCGAATTCGATATCAAGCTTATCGATAATCAACCTCTGGATTACAAAATTTGTGAAAGATTGACT
GGTATTCTTAACTATGTTGCTCCTTTTACGCTATGTGGATACGCTGCTTTAATGCCTTTGTATCATGCTA
TTGCTTCCCGTATGGCTTTCATTTTCTCCTCCTTGTATAAATCCTGGTTGCTGTCTCTTTATGAGGAGTT
GTGGCCCGTTGTCAGGCAACGTGGCGTGGTGTGCACTGTGTTTGCTGACGCAACCCCCACTGGTTGGGGC
ATTGCCACCACCTGTCAGCTCCTTTCCGGGACTTTCGCTTTCCCCCTCCCTATTGCCACGGCGGAACTCA
TCGCCGCCTGCCTTGCCCGCTGCTGGACAGGGGCTCGGCTGTTGGGCACTGACAATTCCGTGGTGTTGTC
GGGGAAATCATCGTCCTTTCCTTGGCTGCTCGCCTATGTTGCCACCTGGATTCTGCGCGGGACGTCCTTC
TGCTACGTCCCTTCGGCCCTCAATCCAGCGGACCTTCCTTCCCGCGGCCTGCTGCCGGCTCTGCGGCCTC
TTCCGCGTCTTCGCCTTCGCCCTCAGACGAGTCGGATCTCCCTTTGGGCCGCCTCCCCGCATCGATACCG
AGCGCTGCTCGAGAGATCTACGGGTGGCATCCCTGTGACCCCTCCCCAGTGCCTCTCCTGGCCCTGGAAG
TTGCCACTCCAGTGCCCACCAGCCTTGTCCTAATAAAATTAAGTTGCATCATTTTGTCTGACTAGGTGTC
CTTCTATAATATTATGGGGTGGAGGGGGGTGGTATGGAGCAAGGGGCAAGTTGGGAAGACAACCTGTAGG
GCCTGCGGGGTCTATTGGGAACCAAGCTGGAGTGCAGTGGCACAATCTTGGCTCACTGCAATCTCCGCCT
CCTGGGTTCAAGCGATTCTCCTGCCTCAGCCTCCCGAGTTGTTGGGATTCCAGGCATGCATGACCAGGCT
CAGCTAATTTTTGTTTTTTTGGTAGAGACGGGGTTTCACCATATTGGCCAGGCTGGTCTCCAACTCCTAA
TCTCAGGTGATCTACCCACCTTGGCCTCCCAAATTGCTGGGATTACAGGCGTGAACCACTGCTCCCTTCC
CTGTCCTTCTGATTTTGTAGGTAACCACGTGCGGACCGAGCGGCCGCAGGAACCCCTAGTGATGGAGTTG
GCCACTCCCTCTCTGCGCGCTCGCTCGCTCACTGAGGCCGGGCGACCAAAGGTCGCCCGACGCCCGGGCT
TTGCCCGGGCGGCCTCAGTGAGCGAGCGAGCGCGCAGCTGCCTGCAGGGGCGCCTGATGCGGTATTTTCT
CCTTACGCATCTGTGCGGTATTTCACACCGCATA
[95 nt withheld, positions 3885-3979]
T
[46 nt withheld, positions 3981-4026]
C
[141 nt withheld, positions 4028-4168]
CCTTTGACGTTGGAGTCCACGTTCTTT
[37 nt withheld, positions 4196-4232]
ACTCTATCTCGGGCTATTCTTTTGATTTATAAGGGATTTTGCCGATTTCGGTCTATTGGTTAAAAAATGA
GCTGATTTAACAAAAATTTAACGCGAATTTTAACAAAATATTAACGTTTACAATTTTATGGTGCACTCTC
AGTACAATCTGCTCTGATGCCGCATAGTTAAGCCAGCCCCGACACCCGCCAACACCCGCTGACGCGCCCT
GACGGGCTTGTCTGCTCCCGGCATCCGCTTACAGACAAGCTGTGACCGTCTCCGGGAGCTGCATGTGTCA
GAGGTTTTCACCGTCATCACCGAAACGCGCGAGACGAAAGGGCCTCGTGATACGCCTATTTTTATAGGTT
AATGTCATGATAATAATGGTTTCTTAGACGTCAGGTGGCACTTTTCGGGGAAATGTGCGCGGAACCCCTA
TTTGTTTATTTTTCTAAATACATTCAAATATGTATCCGCTCATGAGACAATAACCCTGATAAATGCTTCA
ATAATATTGAAAAAGGAAGAGTATGAGTATTCAACATTTCCGTGTCGCCCTTATTCCCTTTTTTGCGGCA
TTTTGCCTTCCTGTTTTTGCTCACCCAGAAACGCTGGTGAAAGTAAAAGATGCTGAAGATCAGTTGGGTG
CACGAGTGGGTTACATCGAACTGGATCTCAACAGCGGTAAGATCCTTGAGAGTTTTCGCCCCGAAGAACG
TTTTCCAATGATGAGCACTTTTAAAGTTCTGCTATGTGGCGCGGTATTATCCCGTATTGACGCCGGGCAA
GAGCAACTCGGTCGCCGCATACACTATTCTCAGAATGACTTGGTTGAGTACTCACCAGTCACAGAAAAGC
ATCTTACGGATGGCATGACAGTAAGAGAATTATGCAGTGCTGCCATAACCATGAGTGATAACACTGCGGC
CAACTTACTTCTGACAACGATCGGAGGACCGAAGGAGCTAACCGCTTTTTTGCACAACATGGGGGATCAT
GTAACTCGCCTTGATCGTTGGGAACCGGAGCTGAATGAAGCCATACCAAACGACGAGCGTGACACCACGA
TGCCTGTAGCAATGGCAACAACGTTGCGCAAACTATTAACTGGCGAACTACTTACTCTAGCTTCCCGGCA
ACAATTAATAGACTGGATGGAGGCGGATAAAGTTGCAGGACCACTTCTGCGCTCGGCCCTTCCGGCTGGC
TGGTTTATTGCTGATAAATCTGGAGCCGGTGAGCGTGGGTCTCGCGGTATCATTGCAGCACTGGGGCCAG
ATGGTAAGCCCTCCCGTATCGTAGTTATCTACACGACGGGGAGTCAGGCAACTATGGATGAACGAAATAG
ACAGATCGCTGAGATAGGTGCCTCACTGATTAAGCATTGGTAACTGTCAGACCAAGTTTACTCATATATA
CTTTAGATTGATTTAAAACTTCATTTTTAATTTAAAAGGATCTAGGTGAAGATCCTTTTTGATAATCTCA
TGACCAAAATCCCTTAACGTGAGTTTTCGTTCCACTGAGCGTCAGACCCCGTAGAAAAGATCAAAGGATC
TTCTTGAGATCCTTTTTTTCTGCGCGTAATCTGCTGCTTGCAAACAAAAAAACCACCGCTACCAGCGGTG
GTTTGTTTGCCGGATCAAGAGCTACCAACTCTTTTTCCGAAGGTAACTGGCTTCAGCAGAGCGCAGATAC
CAAATACTGTTCTTCTAGTGTAGCCGTAGTTAGGCCACCACTTCAAGAACTCTGTAGCACCGCCTACATA
CCTCGCTCTGCTAATCCTGTTACCAGTGGCTGCTGCCAGTGGCGATAAGTCGTGTCTTACCGGGTTGGAC
TCAAGACGATAGTTACCGGATAAGGCGCAGCGGTCGGGCTGAACGGGGGGTTCGTGCACACAGCCCAGCT
TGGAGCGAACGACCTACACCGAACTGAGATACCTACAGCGTGAGCTATGAGAAAGCGCCACGCTTCCCGA
AGGGAGAAAGGCGGACAGGTATCCGGTAAGCGGCAGGGTCGGAACAGGAGAGCGCACGAGGGAGCTTCCA
GGGGGAAACGCCTGGTATCTTTATAGTCCTGTCGGGTTTCGCCACCTCTGACTTGAGCGTCGATTTTTGT
GATGCTCGTCAGG
Features (pLannotate 1.2.2; 19 found; start..end, strand, type, name):
     92..119     +  repeat_region  AAV2 ITR (fragment): inverted terminal repeat of adeno-associated virus serotype 2 inverted
    148..175     +  repeat_region  AAV2 ITR (fragment): inverted terminal repeat of adeno-associated virus serotype 2 inverted
    249..694     +  promoter       hSyn promoter: human synapsin I promoter; confers neuron-specific expression (Kügler et al., 2003)
    702..726     -  intron         β-globin intron (fragment): internally truncated intron from human β-globin
    748..1467    +  CDS            EGFP: the original enhanced GFP (Yang et al., 1996) mammalian codon-optimized
   1596..2058    +  misc_feature   IRES: internal ribosome entry site (IRES) of the encephalomyocarditis virus (EMCV)
   2060..2080    +  misc_feature   MCS (fragment): multiple cloning site
   2099..2518    +  CDS            SNCA: SYUA_HUMAN - Also known as NACP, PARK1. Experimental evidence at protein level: Swiss-Prot protein existence level 1. Neuronal protein that plays several roles in synaptic activity such as regulation of synaptic vesicle trafficking and subsequent neurotransmitter release. Participates as a monomer in synaptic vesicle exocytosis by enhancing vesicle priming, fusion and dilation of exocytotic fusion pores (PubMed:28288128, PubMed:30404828). Mechanistically, acts by increasing local Ca(2+) release from microdomains which is essential for the enhancement of ATP-induced exocytosis (PubMed:30404828)
   2528..2552    +  misc_feature   MCS (fragment): pBluescript multiple cloning site
   2552..3140    +  misc_feature   WPRE: woodchuck hepatitis virus posttranscriptional regulatory element
   3172..3648    +  polyA_signal   hGH poly(A) signal: human growth hormone polyadenylation signal
   3688..3828    +  repeat_region  AAV2 ITR: inverted terminal repeat of adeno-associated virus serotype 2 inverted
   3833..3884    -  misc_feature   bom (fragment): basis of mobility region from pBR322
   3903..4358    +  rep_origin     f1 ori (sequence partly withheld): f1 bacteriophage origin of replication; arrow indicates direction of (+) strand synthesis
   4359..4408    -  misc_feature   bom (fragment): basis of mobility region from pBR322
   4510..4545    -  CDS            rop (fragment): Rop protein, which maintains plasmids at low copy number; rop
   4640..4744    +  promoter       AmpR promoter: bla
   4745..5605    +  CDS            AmpR: β-lactamase; bla; confers resistance to ampicillin, carbenicillin, and related antibiotics
   5776..19      +  rep_origin     ori (across the origin): high-copy-number ColE1/pMB1/pBR322/pUC origin of replication
