[The description below was written by a language model from this plasmid's Addgene catalogue record and pLannotate feature annotations shown in this document.]
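Description:
pAAV-hSyn-GFP-IRES-hSNCA (A11P/V70P) is an adeno-associated virus transfer plasmid built on the pAAV-hSyn-EGFP backbone, designed to co-express a fluorescent marker and a mutant form of human α-synuclein in neurons. It is propagated in bacteria under ampicillin selection (β-lactamase with its own promoter) from a ColE1/pUC-type origin, and it also carries an f1 phage origin. The catalogue lists it as low copy and maintained in a recombination-deficient strain, which is typical for constructs whose ITRs are prone to rearrangement. The recorded total size is about 6.4 kb, and the sequenced record is 14 nt shorter than the catalogue figure.

The expression cassette lies between AAV2 inverted terminal repeats, the elements required for replication and packaging of the genome into AAV particles. The 3′ ITR is annotated in full, whereas only short fragments are detected on the 5′ side, which may reflect the difficulty of sequencing or annotating this repeat. The human synapsin I promoter confers neuron-specific transcription of a single bicistronic mRNA. EGFP is translated first by cap-dependent initiation, and an EMCV IRES then drives internal initiation of the human SNCA coding sequence, cloned between SalI and NheI sites. The SNCA insert carries Ala11→Pro and Val70→Pro substitutions. A WPRE enhances transcript stability and expression, and the human growth hormone polyadenylation signal terminates the message.

Because GFP and α-synuclein are made as separate proteins, transduced neurons can be identified by fluorescence without tagging the synuclein. The associated work concerns postsynaptic synucleins in endocannabinoid signalling, so the construct presumably serves to test the mutant protein's function in neurons. The record does not state the functional consequence of the two mutations.
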