Addgene plasmid #185717: pAAV-hSyn-GFP-IRES-hSNCA (A11P/V70P)
Purpose: AAV expression of GFP and human α-Synuclein with A11P and V70P mutations from hSyn promoter
Depositing lab: Jun Ding. Depositing organization: Stanford University. Publication: Postsynaptic synucleins mediate endocannabinoid signaling. Albarran E, Sun Y, Liu Y, Raju K, Dong A, Li Y, Wang S, Sudhof TC, Ding JB. Nat Neurosci. 2023 Jun;26(6):997-1007. doi: 10.1038/s41593-023-01345-0. Epub 2023 May 29. PubMed 37248337.
Backbone
  Vector backbone: pAAV-hSyn-EGFP
  Backbone size w/o insert (bp): 4874
  Total vector size (bp): 6359
  Vector type: AAV
Growth in bacteria
  Bacterial resistance: Ampicillin, 100 μg/mL
  Growth temperature: 30°C
  Growth strain: NEB Stable
  Copy number: Low Copy
Gene/Insert
  Gene/Insert name: synuclein, alpha (alt name: SNCA)
  Species: H. sapiens (human)
  Insert size (bp): 423
  Mutation: Changed Ala 11 to Pro, Val 70 to Pro
  GenBank ID: NM_000345
  Entrez Gene: SNCA (a.k.a. NACP, PARK1, PARK4, PD1)
  Promoter: hSyn
  Cloning method: Restriction Enzyme; 5′ cloning site SalI (not destroyed); 3′ cloning site NheI (not destroyed)
  Sequencing primers: 5′ EGFP-C; 3′ WPRE-R
Resource information
  A portion of this plasmid was derived from a plasmid made by: Thomas C. Südhof, Stanford
Terms and licenses: Academic/Nonprofit Terms; Industry Terms: Not Available to Industry
Depositor comments: Please visit https://www.biorxiv.org/content/10.1101/2021.10.04.462870v1 for bioRxiv preprint.
How to cite: pAAV-hSyn-GFP-IRES-hSNCA (A11P/V70P) was a gift from Jun Ding (Addgene plasmid # 185717 ; http://n2t.net/addgene:185717 ; RRID:Addgene_185717)
